Addgene plasmid #132254: pDONR221_SLC45A2
Purpose: Gateway entry clone with codon-optimized ORF sequence for subcloning into custom expression vectors
Depositing lab: RESOLUTE Consortium & Giulio Superti-Furga. Depositing organization: CeMM Research Center for Molecular Medicine. Publication: The RESOLUTE consortium: unlocking SLC transporters for drug discovery. Superti-Furga G, Lackner D, Wiedmer T, Ingles-Prieto A, Barbosa B, Girardi E, Goldmann U, Gurtl B, Klavins K, Klimek C, Lindinger S, Lineiro-Retes E, Muller AC, Onstein S, Redinger G, Reil D, Sedlyarov V, Wolf G, Crawford M, Everley R, ... Steppan CM. Nat Rev Drug Discov. 2020 Jul;19(7):429-430. doi: 10.1038/d41573-020-00056-6. PubMed 32265506.
Backbone
  Vector backbone: pDONR221
  Backbone manufacturer: Thermo Fisher Scientific
  Backbone size w/o insert (bp): 2550
  Vector type: Mammalian Expression
Growth in bacteria
  Bacterial resistance: Kanamycin, 50 μg/mL
  Growth temperature: 37°C
  Growth strain: Stbl3
  Copy number: High Copy
Gene/Insert
  Gene/Insert name: SLC45A2 (alt name: AIM-1, OCA4, MATP)
  Species: H. sapiens (human)
  Insert size (bp): 1590
  Entrez Gene: SLC45A2 (a.k.a. 1A1, AIM1, MATP, OCA4, SHEP5)
  Cloning method: Gateway Cloning
  Sequencing primers: 5′ M13-fwd; 3′ M13-rev
Terms and licenses: Academic/Nonprofit Terms; Industry Terms
Depositor comments: For more information on the full Resolute plasmid collection, please see www.addgene.org/depositor-collections/re-solute/. Please provide your feedback on this plasmid to the RESOLUTE consortium by filling out their RESOLUTE repository feedback form: https://forms.office.com/Pages/ResponsePage.aspx?id=0e05yklzmkS7rjFGQL4N7z4feCLQvEJAmVcOCM_u885UN1JJRko0Ukg4TVQwNTZLOUxPQVJWT1NHUCQlQCN0PWcu
How to cite: pDONR221_SLC45A2 was a gift from RESOLUTE Consortium & Giulio Superti-Furga (Addgene plasmid # 132254 ; http://n2t.net/addgene:132254 ; RRID:Addgene_132254)
