[The description below was written by a language model from this plasmid's Addgene catalogue record and pLannotate feature annotations shown in this document.]
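Description:
pDONR221_SLC45A2 is a Gateway entry clone built on the pDONR221 backbone and carrying a codon-optimized open reading frame for human SLC45A2 (also known as MATP, AIM1 or OCA4), a solute carrier annotated as a melanocyte differentiation antigen that may transport substances needed for melanin biosynthesis. The sequenced plasmid is about 4.1 kb. It replicates in E. coli from a high-copy ColE1/pUC-type origin and is selected with kanamycin through an aminoglycoside phosphotransferase (KanR) gene.

The 1,590 bp SLC45A2 coding sequence sits between attL1 and attL2 sites, the recombination sites used in the Gateway LR reaction. This lets the ORF be moved directionally and in frame into any attR-containing destination vector without restriction cloning. Although the catalogue lists the vector type as mammalian expression, the feature table shows no eukaryotic promoter or polyadenylation signal driving the insert. The plasmid therefore acts as a shuttle or source clone, and expression depends on the destination vector chosen. The rrnB T1 and T2 terminators upstream of attL1 insulate the insert from read-through transcription in bacteria. A T7 promoter lies just beyond attL2, oriented back toward the cassette. The short lacI and lacZα fragments are backbone remnants with no apparent functional role, and the M13 forward and reverse primer sites flanking the cassette are used for sequence verification.

No epitope tags or reporters are annotated on the ORF, and the record does not say whether a stop codon is retained. The clone belongs to a large consortium collection of solute carrier constructs, intended for subcloning transporter ORFs into custom expression vectors for functional and drug-discovery studies.
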