Features (pLannotate 1.2.2; 10 found; start..end, strand, type, name):
    121..213     +  CDS            lacI (fragment): lac repressor; lacI; The lac repressor binds to the lac operator to inhibit transcription in E. coli. This inhibition can be relieved by adding lactose or isopropyl-β-D-thiogalactopyranoside (IPTG).
    268..295     -  terminator     rrnB T2 terminator: transcription terminator T2 from the E. coli rrnB gene
    427..470     +  terminator     rrnB T1 terminator: Escherichia coli rrnB; transcription terminator T1 from the E. coli rrnB gene
    517..553     -  CDS            lacZα (fragment): LacZα fragment of β-galactosidase; lacZ fragment
    569..668     +  protein_bind   attL1: mutant version of attL; recombination site for the Gateway® LR reaction LR Clonase™
    674..2263    +  CDS            SLC45A2: S45A2_HUMAN - Also known as AIM1, MATP. Experimental evidence at transcript level: Swiss-Prot protein existence level 2. Melanocyte differentiation antigen. May transport substances required for melanin biosynthesis (By similarity). From Homo sapiens (Human).
   2265..2364    -  protein_bind   attL2: mutant version of attL; recombination site for the Gateway® LR reaction LR Clonase™
   2382..2400    -  promoter       T7 promoter: promoter for bacteriophage T7 RNA polymerase
   2534..3343    +  CDS            KanR: aminoglycoside phosphotransferase; aph(3')-Ia; confers resistance to kanamycin in bacteria or G418 (Geneticin®) in eukaryotes
   3490..4078    +  rep_origin     ori: high-copy-number ColE1/pMB1/pBR322/pUC origin of replication
>Addgene plasmid #132254 | pDONR221_SLC45A2 | addgene full sequence | sequence record 263896 | Addgene NGS Result
CTTTCCTGCGTTATCCCCTGATTCTGTGGATAACCGTATTACCGCCTTTGAGTGAGCTGATACCGCTCGC
CGCAGCCGAACGACCGAGCGCAGCGAGTCAGTGAGCGAGGAAGCGGAAGAGCGCCCAATACGCAAACCGC
CTCTCCCCGCGCGTTGGCCGATTCATTAATGCAGCTGGCACGACAGGTTTCCCGACTGGAAAGCGGGCAG
TGAGCGCAACGCAATTAATACGCGTACCGCTAGCCAGGAAGAGTTTGTAGAAACGCAAAAAGGCCATCCG
TCAGGATGGCCTTCTGCTTAGTTTGATGCCTGGCAGTTTATGGCGGGCGTCCTGCCCGCCACCCTCCGGG
CCGTTGCTTCACAACGTTCAAATCCGCTCCCGGCGGATTTGTCCTACTCAGGAGAGCGTTCACCGACAAA
CAACAGATAAAACGAAAGGCCCAGTCTTCCGACTGAGCCTTTCGTTTTATTTGATGCCTGGCAGTTCCCT
ACTCTCGCGTTAACGCTAGCATGGATGTTTTCCCAGTCACGACGTTGTAAAACGACGGCCAGTCTTAAGC
TCGGGCCCCAAATAATGATTTTATTTTGACTGATAGTGACCTGTTCGTTGCAACACATTGATGAGCAATG
CTTTTTTATAATGCCAACTTTGTACAAAAAAGCAGGCTCCACCATGGGCTCTAACAGCGGCCAGGCCGGC
AGACACATCTACAAGAGCCTGGCCGACGATGGCCCATTCGACTCCGTGGAGCCCCCTAAGAGACCCACCT
CCAGGCTGATCATGCACTCTATGGCCATGTTTGGCAGGGAGTTCTGCTACGCCGTGGAGGCCGCCTATGT
GACACCTGTGCTGCTGAGCGTGGGCCTGCCAAGCTCCCTGTATAGCATCGTGTGGTTTCTGTCCCCCATC
CTGGGCTTCCTGCTGCAGCCTGTGGTGGGATCCGCCTCTGATCACTGTCGCTCCAGATGGGGCCGGAGAA
GGCCCTACATCCTGACCCTGGGCGTGATGATGCTGGTGGGCATGGCCCTGTATCTGAACGGAGCAACAGT
GGTGGCCGCCCTGATCGCAAATCCAAGGCGGAAGCTGGTGTGGGCCATCTCCGTGACCATGATCGGCGTG
GTGCTGTTTGACTTCGCCGCCGACTTTATCGATGGCCCCATCAAGGCCTACCTGTTCGACGTGTGCTCTC
ACCAGGATAAGGAGAAGGGCCTGCACTACCACGCACTGTTTACCGGATTCGGAGGCGCCCTGGGATATCT
GCTGGGAGCCATCGATTGGGCACACCTGGAGCTGGGCCGGCTGCTGGGCACAGAGTTTCAGGTCATGTTC
TTTTTCAGCGCCCTGGTGCTGACCCTGTGCTTCACAGTGCACCTGTGCAGCATCTCCGAGGCACCTCTGA
CCGAGGTGGCAAAGGGAATCCCACCACAGCAGACACCACAGGACCCTCCACTGTCTAGCGATGGCATGTA
CGAGTATGGCTCTATCGAGAAGGTGAAGAACGGCTACGTGAATCCTGAGCTGGCCATGCAGGGCGCCAAG
AACAAGAATCACGCCGAGCAGACCAGAAGGGCCATGACACTGAAGTCCCTGCTGAGAGCCCTGGTGAACA
TGCCCCCTCACTACAGGTATCTGTGCATCTCTCACCTGATCGGCTGGACCGCCTTTCTGAGCAATATGCT
GTTTTTCACAGACTTCATGGGCCAGATCGTGTACCGCGGCGATCCATATTCTGCCCACAACAGCACCGAG
TTTCTGATCTATGAGAGGGGAGTGGAAGTGGGATGCTGGGGACTGTGCATCAATTCCGTGTTTTCCTCTC
TGTACTCTTATTTCCAGAAGGTGCTGGTGAGCTACATCGGCCTGAAGGGCCTGTACTTTACCGGCTATCT
GCTGTTCGGCCTGGGCACAGGCTTTATCGGCCTGTTCCCCAACGTGTATAGCACCCTGGTGCTGTGCAGC
CTGTTTGGCGTGATGAGCTCCACCCTGTACACAGTGCCTTTCAACCTGATCACAGAGTATCACAGGGAGG
AGGAGAAGGAGAGGCAGCAGGCACCAGGAGGCGACCCAGATAATAGCGTGCGCGGCAAGGGAATGGACTG
CGCCACCCTGACATGTATGGTGCAGCTGGCACAGATCCTGGTGGGAGGAGGACTGGGCTTCCTGGTGAAT
ACCGCCGGCACAGTGGTGGTGGTGGTCATCACCGCATCCGCCGTGGCCCTGATCGGATGCTGTTTTGTGG
CCCTGTTCGTGCGGTACGTGGATGACCCAGCTTTCTTGTACAAAGTTGGCATTATAAGAAAGCATTGCTT
ATCAATTTGTTGCAACGAACAGGTCACTATCAGTCAAAATAAAATCATTATTTGCCATCCAGCTGATATC
CCCTATAGTGAGTCGTATTACATGGTCATAGCTGTTTCCTGGCAGCTCTGGCCCGTGTCTCAAAATCTCT
GATGTTACATTGCACAAGATAAAAATATATCATCATGAACAATAAAACTGTCTGCTTACATAAACAGTAA
TACAAGGGGTGTTATGAGCCATATTCAACGGGAAACGTCGAGGCCGCGATTAAATTCCAACATGGATGCT
GATTTATATGGGTATAAATGGGCTCGCGATAATGTCGGGCAATCAGGTGCGACAATCTATCGCTTGTATG
GGAAGCCCGATGCGCCAGAGTTGTTTCTGAAACATGGCAAAGGTAGCGTTGCCAATGATGTTACAGATGA
GATGGTCAGACTAAACTGGCTGACGGAATTTATGCCTCTTCCGACCATCAAGCATTTTATCCGTACTCCT
GATGATGCATGGTTACTCACCACTGCGATCCCCGGAAAAACAGCATTCCAGGTATTAGAAGAATATCCTG
ATTCAGGTGAAAATATTGTTGATGCGCTGGCAGTGTTCCTGCGCCGGTTGCATTCGATTCCTGTTTGTAA
TTGTCCTTTTAACAGCGATCGCGTATTTCGTCTCGCTCAGGCGCAATCACGAATGAATAACGGTTTGGTT
GATGCGAGTGATTTTGATGACGAGCGTAATGGCTGGCCTGTTGAACAAGTCTGGAAAGAAATGCATAAAC
TTTTGCCATTCTCACCGGATTCAGTCGTCACTCATGGTGATTTCTCACTTGATAACCTTATTTTTGACGA
GGGGAAATTAATAGGTTGTATTGATGTTGGACGAGTCGGAATCGCAGACCGATACCAGGATCTTGCCATC
CTATGGAACTGCCTCGGTGAGTTTTCTCCTTCATTACAGAAACGGCTTTTTCAAAAATATGGTATTGATA
ATCCTGATATGAATAAATTGCAGTTTCATTTGATGCTCGATGAGTTTTTCTAATCAGAATTGGTTAATTG
GTTGTAACACTGGCAGAGCATTACGCTGACTTGACGGGACGGCGCAAGCTCATGACCAAAATCCCTTAAC
GTGAGTTACGCGTCGTTCCACTGAGCGTCAGACCCCGTAGAAAAGATCAAAGGATCTTCTTGAGATCCTT
TTTTTCTGCGCGTAATCTGCTGCTTGCAAACAAAAAAACCACCGCTACCAGCGGTGGTTTGTTTGCCGGA
TCAAGAGCTACCAACTCTTTTTCCGAAGGTAACTGGCTTCAGCAGAGCGCAGATACCAAATACTGTTCTT
CTAGTGTAGCCGTAGTTAGGCCACCACTTCAAGAACTCTGTAGCACCGCCTACATACCTCGCTCTGCTAA
TCCTGTTACCAGTGGCTGCTGCCAGTGGCGATAAGTCGTGTCTTACCGGGTTGGACTCAAGACGATAGTT
ACCGGATAAGGCGCAGCGGTCGGGCTGAACGGGGGGTTCGTGCACACAGCCCAGCTTGGAGCGAACGACC
TACACCGAACTGAGATACCTACAGCGTGAGCTATGAGAAAGCGCCACGCTTCCCGAAGGGAGAAAGGCGG
ACAGGTATCCGGTAAGCGGCAGGGTCGGAACAGGAGAGCGCACGAGGGAGCTTCCAGGGGGAAACGCCTG
GTATCTTTATAGTCCTGTCGGGTTTCGCCACCTCTGACTTGAGCGTCGATTTTTGTGATGCTCGTCAGGG
GGGCGGAGCCTATGGAAAAACGCCAGCAACGCGGCCTTTTTACGGTTCCTGGCCTTTTGCTGGCCTTTTG
CTCACATGTT
