>Addgene plasmid #132254 | pDONR221_SLC45A2 | depositor partial sequence | sequence record 253908 | Codon-optimized ORF of SLC45A2
ATGGGCTCTAACAGCGGCCAGGCCGGCAGACACATCTACAAGAGCCTGGCCGACGATGGCCCATTCGACT
CCGTGGAGCCCCCTAAGAGACCCACCTCCAGGCTGATCATGCACTCTATGGCCATGTTTGGCAGGGAGTT
CTGCTACGCCGTGGAGGCCGCCTATGTGACACCTGTGCTGCTGAGCGTGGGCCTGCCAAGCTCCCTGTAT
AGCATCGTGTGGTTTCTGTCCCCCATCCTGGGCTTCCTGCTGCAGCCTGTGGTGGGATCCGCCTCTGATC
ACTGTCGCTCCAGATGGGGCCGGAGAAGGCCCTACATCCTGACCCTGGGCGTGATGATGCTGGTGGGCAT
GGCCCTGTATCTGAACGGAGCAACAGTGGTGGCCGCCCTGATCGCAAATCCAAGGCGGAAGCTGGTGTGG
GCCATCTCCGTGACCATGATCGGCGTGGTGCTGTTTGACTTCGCCGCCGACTTTATCGATGGCCCCATCA
AGGCCTACCTGTTCGACGTGTGCTCTCACCAGGATAAGGAGAAGGGCCTGCACTACCACGCACTGTTTAC
CGGATTCGGAGGCGCCCTGGGATATCTGCTGGGAGCCATCGATTGGGCACACCTGGAGCTGGGCCGGCTG
CTGGGCACAGAGTTTCAGGTCATGTTCTTTTTCAGCGCCCTGGTGCTGACCCTGTGCTTCACAGTGCACC
TGTGCAGCATCTCCGAGGCACCTCTGACCGAGGTGGCAAAGGGAATCCCACCACAGCAGACACCACAGGA
CCCTCCACTGTCTAGCGATGGCATGTACGAGTATGGCTCTATCGAGAAGGTGAAGAACGGCTACGTGAAT
CCTGAGCTGGCCATGCAGGGCGCCAAGAACAAGAATCACGCCGAGCAGACCAGAAGGGCCATGACACTGA
AGTCCCTGCTGAGAGCCCTGGTGAACATGCCCCCTCACTACAGGTATCTGTGCATCTCTCACCTGATCGG
CTGGACCGCCTTTCTGAGCAATATGCTGTTTTTCACAGACTTCATGGGCCAGATCGTGTACCGCGGCGAT
CCATATTCTGCCCACAACAGCACCGAGTTTCTGATCTATGAGAGGGGAGTGGAAGTGGGATGCTGGGGAC
TGTGCATCAATTCCGTGTTTTCCTCTCTGTACTCTTATTTCCAGAAGGTGCTGGTGAGCTACATCGGCCT
GAAGGGCCTGTACTTTACCGGCTATCTGCTGTTCGGCCTGGGCACAGGCTTTATCGGCCTGTTCCCCAAC
GTGTATAGCACCCTGGTGCTGTGCAGCCTGTTTGGCGTGATGAGCTCCACCCTGTACACAGTGCCTTTCA
ACCTGATCACAGAGTATCACAGGGAGGAGGAGAAGGAGAGGCAGCAGGCACCAGGAGGCGACCCAGATAA
TAGCGTGCGCGGCAAGGGAATGGACTGCGCCACCCTGACATGTATGGTGCAGCTGGCACAGATCCTGGTG
GGAGGAGGACTGGGCTTCCTGGTGAATACCGCCGGCACAGTGGTGGTGGTGGTCATCACCGCATCCGCCG
TGGCCCTGATCGGATGCTGTTTTGTGGCCCTGTTCGTGCGGTACGTGGAT
